Addgene plasmid #191250: ATOH1_pUC18
Purpose: Encodes the sequence for the ATOH1 gene (human)
Depositing lab: Chen Davidovich. Depositing organization: Monash University. Publication: PALI1 facilitates DNA and nucleosome binding by PRC2 and triggers an allosteric activation of catalysis. Zhang Q, Agius SC, Flanigan SF, Uckelmann M, Levina V, Owen BM, Davidovich C. Nat Commun. 2021 Jul 28;12(1):4592. doi: 10.1038/s41467-021-24866-3. PubMed 34321472.
Backbone
  Vector backbone: pUC18
  Backbone manufacturer: Plasmid #50004
  Vector type: Bacterial Expression
Growth in bacteria
  Bacterial resistance: Ampicillin, 100 μg/mL
  Growth temperature: 37°C
  Growth strain: DH5alpha
  Copy number: High Copy
Gene/Insert
  Gene/Insert name: ATOH1
  Species: H. sapiens (human)
  Insert size (bp): 3631
  Entrez Gene: ATOH1 (a.k.a. ATH1, DFNA89, HATH1, MATH-1, bHLHa14)
  Promoter: lac promoter
  Cloning method: Gibson Cloning
  Sequencing primers: 5′ GCAGAGCCCAAACATTCACACA; 3′ GCGGAGTTTCCTAAAAGACGCC
Terms and licenses: Academic/Nonprofit Terms; Industry Terms: Not Available to Industry
How to cite: ATOH1_pUC18 was a gift from Chen Davidovich (Addgene plasmid # 191250 ; http://n2t.net/addgene:191250 ; RRID:Addgene_191250)
