[The description below was written by a language model from this plasmid's Addgene catalogue record and pLannotate feature annotations shown in this document.]
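Description:
ATOH1_pUC18 is a 6,315 bp high-copy bacterial plasmid that carries a 3,631 bp segment of the human ATOH1 locus in the pUC18 cloning vector. It is propagated in E. coli through the ColE1/pMB1-type pUC origin of replication and selected with ampicillin through the β-lactamase gene (AmpR) and its own promoter. The remaining backbone features are standard pUC18 remnants: a short lacI fragment, the CAP binding site, the lac promoter and operator, and small fragments annotated as bom and rop.

The insert was introduced by Gibson assembly into the multiple cloning site. This splits the polylinker into two fragments that flank the insert and separates the lac promoter from the downstream lacZα fragment. Within the insert, the ATOH1 coding sequence (about 1.06 kb) encodes a basic helix-loop-helix transcriptional regulator that activates E box-dependent transcription during neural cell differentiation. The insert is much larger than this reading frame, so it also includes considerable flanking sequence on both sides, which the feature table leaves unannotated.

The catalogue lists the vector type as bacterial expression and names the lac promoter. However, the ATOH1 open reading frame lies on the strand opposite to that promoter, and no tags or other expression elements are annotated. The plasmid therefore looks more like a source of ATOH1 DNA sequence than a tool for producing the protein. That reading fits the stated purpose of simply encoding the human ATOH1 gene sequence. It also fits the associated study of DNA and nucleosome binding by PRC2, although the record does not say how the DNA was used.
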