Features (pLannotate 1.2.2; 13 found; start..end, strand, type, name):
      1..589     +  rep_origin     ori: high-copy-number ColE1/pMB1/pBR322/pUC origin of replication
    772..864     +  CDS            lacI (fragment): lac repressor; lacI; The lac repressor binds to the lac operator to inhibit transcription in E. coli. This inhibition can be relieved by adding lactose or isopropyl-β-D-thiogalactopyranoside (IPTG).
    877..898     +  protein_bind   CAP binding site: CAP binding activates transcription in the presence of cAMP. E. coli catabolite activator protein
    913..943     +  promoter       lac promoter: promoter for the E. coli lac operon
    951..967     +  protein_bind   lac operator: The lac repressor binds to the lac operator to inhibit transcription in E. coli. This inhibition can be relieved by adding lactose or isopropyl-β-D-thiogalactopyranoside (IPTG). lac repressor encoded by lacI
   1000..1019    +  misc_feature   MCS (fragment): pUC18/19 multiple cloning site
   1639..2700    -  CDS            ATOH1: ATOH1_HUMAN - Also known as ATH1, BHLHA14. Experimental evidence at transcript level: Swiss-Prot protein existence level 2. Transcriptional regulator. Activates E box-dependent transcription in collaboration with TCF3/E47, but the activity is completely antagonized by the negative regulator of neurogenesis HES1. Plays a role in the differentiation of subsets of neural cells by activating E box-dependent transcription (By similarity). From Homo sapiens (Human).
   4649..4686    +  misc_feature   MCS (fragment): pUC18/19 multiple cloning site
   4689..4843    +  CDS            lacZα (fragment): LacZα fragment of β-galactosidase; lacZ fragment
   4849..4948    -  misc_feature   bom (fragment): basis of mobility region from pBR322
   5050..5085    -  CDS            rop (fragment): Rop protein, which maintains plasmids at low copy number; rop
   5180..5284    +  promoter       AmpR promoter: bla
   5285..6145    +  CDS            AmpR: β-lactamase; bla; confers resistance to ampicillin, carbenicillin, and related antibiotics
>Addgene plasmid #191250 | ATOH1_pUC18 | addgene full sequence | sequence record 376486 | Addgene NGS Result
TTGAGATCCTTTTTTTCTGCGCGTAATCTGCTGCTTGCAAACAAAAAAACCACCGCTACCAGCGGTGGTT
TGTTTGCCGGATCAAGAGCTACCAACTCTTTTTCCGAAGGTAACTGGCTTCAGCAGAGCGCAGATACCAA
ATACTGTTCTTCTAGTGTAGCCGTAGTTAGGCCACCACTTCAAGAACTCTGTAGCACCGCCTACATACCT
CGCTCTGCTAATCCTGTTACCAGTGGCTGCTGCCAGTGGCGATAAGTCGTGTCTTACCGGGTTGGACTCA
AGACGATAGTTACCGGATAAGGCGCAGCGGTCGGGCTGAACGGGGGGTTCGTGCACACAGCCCAGCTTGG
AGCGAACGACCTACACCGAACTGAGATACCTACAGCGTGAGCTATGAGAAAGCGCCACGCTTCCCGAAGG
GAGAAAGGCGGACAGGTATCCGGTAAGCGGCAGGGTCGGAACAGGAGAGCGCACGAGGGAGCTTCCAGGG
GGAAACGCCTGGTATCTTTATAGTCCTGTCGGGTTTCGCCACCTCTGACTTGAGCGTCGATTTTTGTGAT
GCTCGTCAGGGGGGCGGAGCCTATGGAAAAACGCCAGCAACGCGGCCTTTTTACGGTTCCTGGCCTTTTG
CTGGCCTTTTGCTCACATGTTCTTTCCTGCGTTATCCCCTGATTCTGTGGATAACCGTATTACCGCCTTT
GAGTGAGCTGATACCGCTCGCCGCAGCCGAACGACCGAGCGCAGCGAGTCAGTGAGCGAGGAAGCGGAAG
AGCGCCCAATACGCAAACCGCCTCTCCCCGCGCGTTGGCCGATTCATTAATGCAGCTGGCACGACAGGTT
TCCCGACTGGAAAGCGGGCAGTGAGCGCAACGCAATTAATGTGAGTTAGCTCACTCATTAGGCACCCCAG
GCTTTACACTTTATGCTTCCGGCTCGTATGTTGTGTGGAATTGTGAGCGGATAACAATTTCACACAGGAA
ACAGCTATGACATGATTACGAATTCGAGCTCGGTACCCGCGGAGTTTCCTAAAAGACGCCAACGTTCTCG
CGATCGGATGCACATAACTGGGTATGTTTATACAATATATAAACCTTAAAGTTCCTTGTTTTCTAACAAT
TCCATAGTCAAAAGTTATCCACTTTGGAAGCACTAATTTTGCGTTTCATTGTGCATTTTGGAAAACAACT
TCGGAAGACTAAATCTCCCACACTTGAGTGCGCAACACACAAGGATGGATGCCCAGGGCGTAAAATAAAT
TAAACCCAAACCAGTGACAGAGAAGATGCGACGTTTTAGCAGCGTATTGGCAGCAGGGAACTAGAATAAT
GATGCCATATACGGGTACCTACAATTATACCGTATCTATCTAAAGGGGGAGCAGAAGGTGGGCGGAAAGG
ACACAATTTTAACAGAAAGTTTTCATCAAACAATATGGACCGTAGGAAGTTTGGAACAGCGGCGGCATTT
GCAAACCATCAAATGTAGCTGCCATCTGAAGCCAAGTCGTTGCTAAACAACGACCATCGCAGAGCAAAAA
TTAAAGGGTGCGGGGATCTTTAACCGCGGGGCTTCCCGCGCACTGGGAAAGGGCAGTTTTGTTTCTGTCT
CAGTTTTCAGGCTTCTGTCACCTTCCTAACTTGCCTCATCCGAGTCACTGTAATGGGAATGGGGGGAAAA
TTCCCCGTCGCTTCTGTGGGACCGAGGCGAAGTTTTGCTGTTTTCCTCCTGCACTGGCTGCAAGATGCTC
CCGGGGAGAGAAGGAGACAAATTCTTTTGCGCCATCATCGCTGTCAGGGCGCTGTCCTCGAAAGTCGAGA
AGTGCAGAGCGTCCAGCTGCACCGAGTACCCTCCCGCAGAAGCTGGGGCTGAGAAGCGAGTCCGGCAACT
CCCGGGCGGGGTCGGCCGCTGGCTCCCTCCGGAAGCCTGCTGAGCCCCAGCTGCGGTCGCGTTGCCCGCG
CCCCCTTCATAGGAGGCCGCGGTGCGAAGGTGGTGGTGGTCGCTTTTGCAGGAGGCTGGAGGCGGCGGTG
GCTGTTCCCCTCCGCTGGGCGTTTGTAGCAGCTCGGACAAGGCGTTGATGTAGATTTGGGCCATCTGCAG
GGTCTCATATTTGGACAGCTTCTTGTCGTTGTTGAACGACGGGATAACATTGCGCAGCTGGTCGAAGGCG
TGGTTCAGCCCATGCATCCTGCGCCGCTCCCTGGCGTTGGCTGCTAGCCGTCTCTGCTTCTGCACCCCAT
TCACCTGTTTGCTGGAAGGGGCCCGTTGGCGGCTGCAGCCCAGCTCGTCTACCACCACCCCGCCTTTCAG
CTTGCACAGCTGTTCCCGCACTTTCACCGGCCCGGGGCTCTTGCTGCTGCTGGCACCGCCGCTGCTCCTC
CTTACCAGCTCCCCCCGGCCGTCCACCTCGTCCCGGGGCGCAGCGGCCTCTGAGGCACCCAGCTCCGGGG
AATGTAGCAAATACTGGGCGGCGCGTGCCGTGCAGATGCCCTGCAAAGTGGGAGCCAGCCAGGCGCGTGG
GTCGGTGCTGTCCAGGAGGGACAGCTCAGGCGGGTAGACGGGATGCTCTCTCGCCTGCAAAGTTGCAGGT
GGCTGCGGCGGCGGCGGCGGTTGCGGGAGATGATGCGGCTGGGGCTGGCGATGGTGGTCTCCCAACTCCT
TCACTTCAGCCCACTCTTCTGCATGCAGCAGGCGGGACATTGCACTGCAAAGGCTCGGACGCTCAGGATC
GGAGGCAGCACTGGGACACCAGCTCAACCAAAAAAAAGGCCCTTTCCGGGTCTCTTCTGCAACGTCTTAT
TTTTTTTTCCCTCCTCGACCCTCCCCCACCCACTCGGAGATCACACACCAGGTCGCGTGCAACTATGCTT
CTCCGGTTGCTGAAGGCGCTGCGCCCCTTTAAAAAGCGGCACGCGCCACTCAGTCTCCCCCCGCTCCTCT
CCCAACCCCCTCCTCGCGCCGGTCGCGTGTCTTCTCAGCCAATGGAGGGCGCGGGCAGGCGCGTGCGAGC
AGCCAATCAAAGAGTTTTTACACCCCGAGAAAAGTTCTTGTGTGCAGAGGACTCCCAAGCCTGCTCAGGT
TTTTTTTTTTTTTCCTTCTTTTAAATTCGTCAGATTCATATGTTAATTGCAGGGCTGTAATTCGACTCCG
GTGTGTGTCACCACCCCGGCGGCTGGGGTGCGGGAGCGGTGCGGAGCCGGCTCTCGGCTGGTGCCCAAGC
TGACTCGGGTCAGATGTGCACGACCGCGGGCGGCTCTGGGCGATTCTGGACCCGCCAGGCGCCCAGAAGC
CACTCAAAGCAGAGAGAAGGCCGCCTACCCTGTGCTGCCCCCAAGCTAGGATCACAGCTCCCACTTCTGA
TGCCCAAGCATTTACGATTTCTCATGTATAATAGGATGTTTGTATTTATGTATGCAGGTATTTATAAATC
TCTCATGCATGTTCATAGATATATAACTGCTACATGACGTCCATCATTTAAGATTGCTGTTGGAATAAAG
GGGGAAAACCCACTCGTCTCAGAGTATGTTTCTTACTTTTGCTCCATCTTTTCATTTTTTACTTCAGATC
TCTTAGTTCGACTTCGTCATATGATCTTTTTCTTAATGGAAAATAGAGCTGCGGTGTAGTGATAGCACAC
CAAATTCCAGATCCCCCAATTCTCTCTGTCCCCTTTCCCCAGCACCCTGCGGCCAATTAGGATTGTAATC
TGCCTAAATCTCTCCGTTGAGTGTAATTTAGGGCCAGAATATTTTACGGTATTATGCAGAGTTTCAACAC
ACACAGTAGGACTCCTCATTAAATGCCCAGCCAGGGGAGGGTGCCCAAAGTAAAATGAAAGGCGCCTGCA
TTCCCTGCAATCCTTAACACTTTCAAGGCACAGAAGTCCCAAGTTACCTACCCTTTTGCCTCGATCGCCC
TCTCTTTACTGCGGGCTCGTGGCTTCCTCAGTTTAACCTCCTTCCGCCCCTCCGTTTAGTTAGGGTGGGC
TTCCCCTTTCCAGCCCCCACCCCCACCCCACTCCGCCCCATACAATCAGGGAGGTCCTTGGCAAGGGGGG
GAGGCCAATTCCCAGGTGAACGCCCCCTCCGGTCCTATTAGCCTCGGCCTAGTCTATTCACAGCAAAGAG
CCAATCAGAAGCTCATTGGCCCTGGGCGCGCCCCAGCTTGCGCCCAGCGCGCCCTGGCTCTGGCTCCGGG
CGCTCTCCTGCACCGCCCCTGGGGCGCGGGAGTGCGATGCAACCTGTTGATGCTACTGTTGCTTTTACTT
TCCCAGTGGCTGTAATCCCGAAAGGAGTCTCATCCTCTAGGAGAGATGTTAAAAAAGAGCCCAAGAGATA
GCTCCCTGGAATATGTCTTTGCAATGTCCAGAGGCAGTTGAATGTTGTTTTCGCAAACATTTGCCGGGGC
TTGATCTAACCTGTCATCTAGAACTCCTTGGGCAGTAGATTTTCTGGGACTGGACTGGACATATCCTATA
AAGATACGGAATGGCAGAATAGGGTGCTAAAATGATGTTTAAGACATTATTCTTCACCTGTTTCTTCTTC
AACCTCGTCTGTTTGCTGGTGTCTAGGAATAGTCTTGGGCGTATCTTACGTGCCAGAAACTTCAGAGCTT
TATTCTTGTGTGAATGTTTGGGCTCTGTGGGGATCCTCTAGAGTCGACCTGCAGGCATGCAAGCTTGGCA
CTGGCCGTCGTTTTACAACGTCGTGACTGGGAAAACCCTGGCGTTACCCAACTTAATCGCCTTGCAGCAC
ATCCCCCTTTCGCCAGCTGGCGTAATAGCGAAGAGGCCCGCACCGATCGCCCTTCCCAACAGTTGCGCAG
CCTGAATGGCGAATGGCGCCTGATGCGGTATTTTCTCCTTACGCATCTGTGCGGTATTTCACACCGCATA
TGGTGCACTCTCAGTACAATCTGCTCTGATGCCGCATAGTTAAGCCAGCCCCGACACCCGCCAACACCCG
CTGACGCGCCCTGACGGGCTTGTCTGCTCCCGGCATCCGCTTACAGACAAGCTGTGACCGTCTCCGGGAG
CTGCATGTGTCAGAGGTTTTCACCGTCATCACCGAAACGCGCGAGACGAAAGGGCCTCGTGATACGCCTA
TTTTTATAGGTTAATGTCATGATAATAATGGTTTCTTAGACGTCAGGTGGCACTTTTCGGGGAAATGTGC
GCGGAACCCCTATTTGTTTATTTTTCTAAATACATTCAAATATGTATCCGCTCATGAGACAATAACCCTG
ATAAATGCTTCAATAATATTGAAAAAGGAAGAGTATGAGTATTCAACATTTCCGTGTCGCCCTTATTCCC
TTTTTTGCGGCATTTTGCCTTCCTGTTTTTGCTCACCCAGAAACGCTGGTGAAAGTAAAAGATGCTGAAG
ATCAGTTGGGTGCACGAGTGGGTTACATCGAACTGGATCTCAACAGCGGTAAGATCCTTGAGAGTTTTCG
CCCCGAAGAACGTTTTCCAATGATGAGCACTTTTAAAGTTCTGCTATGTGGCGCGGTATTATCCCGTATT
GACGCCGGGCAAGAGCAACTCGGTCGCCGCATACACTATTCTCAGAATGACTTGGTTGAGTACTCACCAG
TCACAGAAAAGCATCTTACGGATGGCATGACAGTAAGAGAATTATGCAGTGCTGCCATAACCATGAGTGA
TAACACTGCGGCCAACTTACTTCTGACAACGATCGGAGGACCGAAGGAGCTAACCGCTTTTTTGCACAAC
ATGGGGGATCATGTAACTCGCCTTGATCGTTGGGAACCGGAGCTGAATGAAGCCATACCAAACGACGAGC
GTGACACCACGATGCCTGTAGCAATGGCAACAACGTTGCGCAAACTATTAACTGGCGAACTACTTACTCT
AGCTTCCCGGCAACAATTAATAGACTGGATGGAGGCGGATAAAGTTGCAGGACCACTTCTGCGCTCGGCC
CTTCCGGCTGGCTGGTTTATTGCTGATAAATCTGGAGCCGGTGAGCGTGGGTCTCGCGGTATCATTGCAG
CACTGGGGCCAGATGGTAAGCCCTCCCGTATCGTAGTTATCTACACGACGGGGAGTCAGGCAACTATGGA
TGAACGAAATAGACAGATCGCTGAGATAGGTGCCTCACTGATTAAGCATTGGTAACTGTCAGACCAAGTT
TACTCATATATACTTTAGATTGATTTAAAACTTCATTTTTAATTTAAAAGGATCTAGGTGAAGATCCTTT
TTGATAATCTCATGACCAAAATCCCTTAACGTGAGTTTTCGTTCCACTGAGCGTCAGACCCCGTAGAAAA
GATCAAAGGATCTTC
