>Addgene plasmid #191250 | ATOH1_pUC18 | depositor partial sequence | sequence record 371534 | ATOH1 gene
GCAGAGCCCAAACATTCACACAAGAATAAAGCTCTGAAGTTTCTGGCACGTAAGATACGCCCAAGACTAT
TCCTAGACACCAGCAAACAGACGAGGTTGAAGAAGAAACAGGTGAAGAATAATGTCTTAAACATCATTTT
AGCACCCTATTCTGCCATTCTGTATCTTTATAGGATATGTCCAGTCCAGTCCCAGAAAATCTACTGCCCA
AGGAGTTCTAGATGACAGGTTAGATCAAGCCCCGGCAAATGTTTGCGAAAACAACATTCAACTGCCTCTG
GACATTGCAAAGACATATTCCAGGGAGCTATCTCTTGGGCTCTTTTTTAACATCTCTCCTAGAGGATGAG
ACTCCTTTCGGGATTACAGCCACTGGGAAAGTAAAAGCAACAGTAGCATCAACAGGTTGCATCGCACTCC
CGCGCCCCAGGGGCGGTGCAGGAGAGCGCCCGGAGCCAGAGCCAGGGCGCGCTGGGCGCAAGCTGGGGCG
CGCCCAGGGCCAATGAGCTTCTGATTGGCTCTTTGCTGTGAATAGACTAGGCCGAGGCTAATAGGACCGG
AGGGGGCGTTCACCTGGGAATTGGCCTCCCCCCCTTGCCAAGGACCTCCCTGATTGTATGGGGCGGAGTG
GGGTGGGGGTGGGGGCTGGAAAGGGGAAGCCCACCCTAACTAAACGGAGGGGCGGGAGGAGGTTAAACTG
AGGAAGCCACGAGCCCGCAGTAAAGAGAGGGCGATCGAGGCAAAAGGGTAGGTAACTTGGGACTTCTGTG
CCTTGAAAGTGTTAAGGATTGCAGGGAATGCAGGCGCCTTTCATTTTACTTTGGGCACCCTCCCCTGGCT
GGGCATTTAATGAGGAGTCCTACTGTGTGTGTTGAAACTCTGCATAATACCGTAAAATATTCTGGCCCTA
AATTACACTCAACGGAGAGATTTAGGCAGATTACAATCCTAATTGGCCGCAGGGTGCTGGGGAAAGGGGA
CAGAGAGAATTGGGGGATCTGGAATTTGGTGTGCTATCACTACACCGCAGCTCTATTTTCCATTAAGAAA
AAGATCATATGACGAAGTCGAACTAAGAGATCTGAAGTAAAAAATGAAAAGATGGAGCAAAAGTAAGAAA
CATACTCTGAGACGAGTGGGTTTTCCCCCTTTATTCCAACAGCAATCTTAAATGATGGACGTCATGTAGC
AGTTATATATCTATGAACATGCATGAGAGATTTATAAATACCTGCATACATAAATACAAACATCCTATTA
TACATGAGAAATCGTAAATGCTTGGGCATCAGAAGTGGGAGCTGTGATCCTAGCTTGGGGGCAGCACAGG
GTAGGCGGCCTTCTCTCTGCTTTGAGTGGCTTCTGGGCGCCTGGCGGGTCCAGAATCGCCCAGAGCCGCC
CGCGGTCGTGCACATCTGACCCGAGTCAGCTTGGGCACCAGCCGAGAGCCGGCTCCGCACCGCTCCCGCA
CCCCAGCCGCCGGGGTGGTGACACACACCGGAGTCGAATTACAGCCCTGCAATTAACATATGAATCTGAC
GAATTTAAAAGAAGGAAAAAAAAAAAAAAACCTGAGCAGGCTTGGGAGTCCTCTGCACACAAGAACTTTT
CTCGGGGTGTAAAAACTCTTTGATTGGCTGCTCGCACGCGCCTGCCCGCGCCCTCCATTGGCTGAGAAGA
CACGCGACCGGCGCGAGGAGGGGGTTGGGAGAGGAGCGGGGGGAGACTGAGTGGCGCGTGCCGCTTTTTA
AAGGGGCGCAGCGCCTTCAGCAACCGGAGAAGCATAGTTGCACGCGACCTGGTGTGTGATCTCCGAGTGG
GTGGGGGAGGGTCGAGGAGGGAAAAAAAAATAAGACGTTGCAGAAGAGACCCGGAAAGGGCCTTTTTTTT
GGTTGAGCTGGTGTCCCAGTGCTGCCTCCGATCCTGAGCCTCCGAGCCTTTGCAGTGCAATGTCCCGCCT
GCTGCATGCAGAAGAGTGGGCTGAAGTGAAGGAGTTGGGAGACCACCATCGCCAGCCCCAGCCGCATCAT
CTCCCGCAACCGCCGCCGCCGCCGCAGCCACCTGCAACTTTGCAGGCGAGAGAGCATCCCGTCTACCCGC
CTGAGCTGTCCCTCCTGGACAGCACCGACCCACGCGCCTGGCTGGCTCCCACTTTGCAGGGCATCTGCAC
GGCACGCGCCGCCCAGTATTTGCTACATTCCCCGGAGCTGGGTGCCTCAGAGGCCGCTGCGCCCCGGGAC
GAGGTGGACGGCCGGGGGGAGCTGGTAAGGAGGAGCAGCGGCGGTGCCAGCAGCAGCAAGAGCCCCGGGC
CGGTGAAAGTGCGGGAACAGCTGTGCAAGCTGAAAGGCGGGGTGGTGGTAGACGAGCTGGGCTGCAGCCG
CCAACGGGCCCCTTCCAGCAAACAGGTGAATGGGGTGCAGAAGCAGAGACGGCTAGCAGCCAACGCCAGG
GAGCGGCGCAGGATGCATGGGCTGAACCACGCCTTCGACCAGCTGCGCAATGTTATCCCGTCGTTCAACA
ACGACAAGAAGCTGTCCAAATATGAGACCCTGCAGATGGCCCAAATCTACATCAACGCCTTGTCCGAGCT
GCTACAAACGCCCAGCGGAGGGGAACAGCCACCGCCGCCTCCAGCCTCCTGCAAAAGCGACCACCACCAC
CTTCGCACCGCGGCCTCCTATGAAGGGGGCGCGGGCAACGCGACCGCAGCTGGGGCTCAGCAGGCTTCCG
GAGGGAGCCAGCGGCCGACCCCGCCCGGGAGTTGCCGGACTCGCTTCTCAGCCCCAGCTTCTGCGGGAGG
GTACTCGGTGCAGCTGGACGCTCTGCACTTCTCGACTTTCGAGGACAGCGCCCTGACAGCGATGATGGCG
CAAAAGAATTTGTCTCCTTCTCTCCCCGGGAGCATCTTGCAGCCAGTGCAGGAGGAAAACAGCAAAACTT
CGCCTCGGTCCCACAGAAGCGACGGGGAATTTTCCCCCCATTCCCATTACAGTGACTCGGATGAGGCAAG
TTAGGAAGGTGACAGAAGCCTGAAAACTGAGACAGAAACAAAACTGCCCTTTCCCAGTGCGCGGGAAGCC
CCGCGGTTAAAGATCCCCGCACCCTTTAATTTTTGCTCTGCGATGGTCGTTGTTTAGCAACGACTTGGCT
TCAGATGGCAGCTACATTTGATGGTTTGCAAATGCCGCCGCTGTTCCAAACTTCCTACGGTCCATATTGT
TTGATGAAAACTTTCTGTTAAAATTGTGTCCTTTCCGCCCACCTTCTGCTCCCCCTTTAGATAGATACGG
TATAATTGTAGGTACCCGTATATGGCATCATTATTCTAGTTCCCTGCTGCCAATACGCTGCTAAAACGTC
GCATCTTCTCTGTCACTGGTTTGGGTTTAATTTATTTTACGCCCTGGGCATCCATCCTTGTGTGTTGCGC
ACTCAAGTGTGGGAGATTTAGTCTTCCGAAGTTGTTTTCCAAAATGCACAATGAAACGCAAAATTAGTGC
TTCCAAAGTGGATAACTTTTGACTATGGAATTGTTAGAAAACAAGAAACTTTAAGGTTTATATATTGTAT
AAACATACCCAGTATGTGCATCCGATCGCGAGAACGTTGGCGTCTTTTAGGAAACTCCGCG
